>Addgene plasmid #170771 | BsaI-tagRFP-BsaI-pUC-kan | addgene full sequence | sequence record 334770 | Addgene NGS Result
CTCACTGACTCGCTGCGCTCGGTCGTTCGGCTGCGGCGAGCGGTATCAGCTCACTCAAAGGCGGTAATAC
GGTTATCCACAGAATCAGGGGATAACGCAGGAAAGAACATGTGAGCAAAAGGCCAGCAAAAGGCCAGGAA
CCGTAAAAAGGCCGCGTTGCTGGCGTTTTTCCATAGGCTCCGCCCCCCTGACGAGCATCACAAAAATCGA
CGCTCAAGTCAGAGGTGGCGAAACCCGACAGGACTATAAAGATACCAGGCGTTTCCCCCTGGAAGCTCCC
TCGTGCGCTCTCCTGTTCCGACCCTGCCGCTTACCGGATACCTGTCCGCCTTTCTCCCTTCGGGAAGCGT
GGCGCTTTCTCATAGCTCACGCTGTAGGTATCTCAGTTCGGTGTAGGTCGTTCGCTCCAAGCTGGGCTGT
GTGCACGAACCCCCCGTTCAGCCCGACCGCTGCGCCTTATCCGGTAACTATCGTCTTGAGTCCAACCCGG
TAAGACACGACTTATCGCCACTGGCAGCAGCCACTGGTAACAGGATTAGCAGAGCGAGGTATGTAGGCGG
TGCTACAGAGTTCTTGAAGTGGTGGCCTAACTACGGCTACACTAGAAGAACAGTATTTGGTATCTGCGCT
CTGCTGAAGCCAGTTACCTTCGGAAAAAGAGTTGGTAGCTCTTGATCCGGCAAACAAACCACCGCTGGTA
GCGGTGGTTTTTTTGTTTGCAAGCAGCAGATTACGCGCAGAAAAAAAGGATCTCAAGAAGATCCTTTGAT
CTTTTCTACGGGGTCTGACGCTCAGTGGAACGAAAACTCACGTTAAGGGATTTTGGTCATGAGATTATCA
AAAAGGATCTTCACCTAGATCCTTTTAAATTAAAAATGAAGTTTTAAATCAAGCCCAATCTGAATAATGT
TACAACCAATTAACCAATTCTGATTAGAAAAACTCATCGAGCATCAAATGAAACTGCAATTTATTCATAT
CAGGATTATCAATACCATATTTTTGAAAAAGCCGTTTCTGTAATGAAGGAGAAAACTCACCGAGGCAGTT
CCATAGGATGGCAAGATCCTGGTATCGGTCTGCGATTCCGACTCGTCCAACATCAATACAACCTATTAAT
TTCCCCTCGTCAAAAATAAGGTTATCAAGTGAGAAATCACCATGAGTGACGACTGAATCCGGTGAGAATG
GCAAAAGTTTATGCATTTCTTTCCAGACTTGTTCAACAGGCCAGCCATTACGCTCGTCATCAAAATCACT
CGCATCAACCAAACCGTTATTCATTCGTGATTGCGCCTGAGCGAGACGAAATACGCGATCGCTGTTAAAA
GGACAATTACAAACAGGAATCGAATGCAACCGGCGCAGGAACACTGCCAGCGCATCAACAATATTTTCAC
CTGAATCAGGATATTCTTCTAATACCTGGAATGCTGTTTTTCCGGGGATCGCAGTGGTGAGTAACCATGC
ATCATCAGGAGTACGGATAAAATGCTTGATGGTCGGAAGAGGCATAAATTCCGTCAGCCAGTTTAGTCTG
ACCATCTCATCTGTAACATCATTGGCAACGCTACCTTTGCCATGTTTCAGAAACAACTCTGGCGCATCGG
GCTTCCCATACAAGCGATAGATTGTCGCACCTGATTGCCCGACATTATCGCGAGCCCATTTATACCCATA
TAAATCAGCATCCATGTTGGAATTTAATCGCGGCCTCGACGTTTCCCGTTGAATATGGCTCATAACACCC
CTTGTATTACTGTTTATGTAAGCAGACAGTTTTATTGTTCATGATGATATATTTTTATCTTGTGCAATGT
AACATCAGAGATTTTGAGACACGGGCCAGAGCTGCATCGCGCGTTTCGGTGATGACGGTGAAAACCTCTG
ACACATGCAGCTCCCGGAGACGGTCACAGCTTGTCTGTAAGCGGATGCCGGGAGCAGACAAGCCCGTCAG
GGCGCGTCAGCGGGTGTTGGCGGGTGTCGGGGCTGGCTTAACTATGCGGCATCAGAGCAGATTGTACTGA
GAGTGCACCATATGCGGTGTGAAATACCGCACAGATGCGTAAGGAGAAAATACCGCATCAGGCGCCATTC
GCCATTCAGGCTGCGCAACTGTTGGGAAGGGCGATCGGTGCGGGCCTCTTCGCTATTACGCCAGCTGGCG
AAAGGGGGATGTGCTGCAAGGCGATTAAGTTGGGTAACGCCAGGGTTTTCCCAGTCACGACGTTGTAAAA
CGACGGCCAGAGAATTCGAGCTCGGTACCTCGCGAATACATCTAGATTAAGGAGGTCTCATATGTCAGAA
CTTATCAAGGAAAATATGCACATGAAATTGTATATGGAAGGAACTGTCAATAATCACCACTTTAAATGTA
CCTCAGAAGGAGAAGGAAAACCGTATGAAGGTACTCAAACCATGCGTATTAAGGTTGTCGAAGGTGGACC
ACTTCCTTTTGCTTTTGATATTCTTGCAACATCTTTTATGTACGGATCACGTACCTTTATCAATCATACA
CAAGGTATCCCAGATTTCTTTAAACAGTCTTTTCCTGAAGGATTTACATGGGAACGTGTTACAACTTATG
AAGATGGTGGAGTCTTGACAGCTACTCAAGATACATCTTTGCAAGATGGTTGTTTGATCTACAATGTCAA
GATCCGTGGAGTAAATTTTCCATCTAATGGTCCTGTTATGCAGAAAAAGACTCTTGGATGGGAAGCCAAT
ACCGAAATGTTGTATCCTGCTGATGGTGGACTTGAGGGTCGTTCAGATATGGCATTGAAACTTGTTGGTG
GAGGTCATTTGATCTGTAATTTTAAGACCACATACCGTAGTAAAAAGCCAGCAAAGAATCTTAAGATGCC
TGGTGTATACTACGTCGATCATCGTTTGGAACGTATCAAAGAAGCCGATAAGGAAACTTATGTTGAACAA
CACGAAGTCGCCGTAGCACGTTACTGTGATTTGCCTAGTAAATTGGGACATGGTTGAGACCATCGGATCC
CGGGCCCGTCGACTGCAGAGGCCTGCATGCAAGCTTGGTGTAATCATGGTCATAGCTGTTTCCTGTGTGA
AATTGTTATCCGCTCACAATTCCACACAACATACGAGCCGGAAGCATAAAGTGTAAAGCCTGGGGTGCCT
AATGAGTGAGCTAACTCACATTAATTGCGTTGCGCTCACTGCCCGCTTTCCAGTCGGGAAACCTGTCGTG
CCAGCTGCATTAATGAATCGGCCAACGCGCGGGGAGAGGCGGTTTGCGTATTGGGCGCTCTTCCGCTTCC
TCG
Features (pLannotate 1.2.2; 10 found; start..end, strand, type, name):
    168..756     -  rep_origin     ori: high-copy-number ColE1/pMB1/pBR322/pUC origin of replication
    934..1743    -  CDS            KanR: aminoglycoside phosphotransferase; aph(3')-Ia; confers resistance to kanamycin in bacteria or G418 (Geneticin®) in eukaryotes
   1850..1891    +  CDS            rop (fragment): Rop protein, which maintains plasmids at low copy number; rop
   1993..2092    +  misc_feature   bom (fragment): basis of mobility region from pBR322
   2098..2255    -  CDS            lacZα (fragment): LacZα fragment of β-galactosidase; lacZ fragment
   2302..2991    +  CDS            TagRFP: TagRFP is a basic (constitutively fluorescent) red fluorescent protein published in 2007, derived from Entacmaea quadricolor. It has very low acid sensitivity.
   3083..3099    -  protein_bind   lac operator: The lac repressor binds to the lac operator to inhibit transcription in E. coli. This inhibition can be relieved by adding lactose or isopropyl-β-D-thiogalactopyranoside (IPTG). lac repressor encoded by lacI
   3107..3137    -  promoter       lac promoter: promoter for the E. coli lac operon
   3152..3173    -  protein_bind   CAP binding site: CAP binding activates transcription in the presence of cAMP. E. coli catabolite activator protein
   3186..3278    -  CDS            lacI (fragment): lac repressor; lacI; The lac repressor binds to the lac operator to inhibit transcription in E. coli. This inhibition can be relieved by adding lactose or isopropyl-β-D-thiogalactopyranoside (IPTG).
