[The description below was written by a language model from this plasmid's Addgene catalogue record and pLannotate feature annotations shown in this document.]
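Description:
BsaI-tagRFP-BsaI-pUC-kan is a small, high-copy bacterial cloning plasmid built on a commercially supplied pUC backbone and intended as a test part for Golden Gate assembly. It replicates in E. coli from the ColE1/pMB1-type pUC origin and is selected with kanamycin through an aph(3')-Ia aminoglycoside phosphotransferase gene (KanR). The annotated sequence also carries remnants typical of pUC/pBR322-derived vectors: short fragments of rop, the bom mobility region, lacZα and lacI. None of these is expected to be functional as a full element.

The payload is a synthetic TagRFP coding sequence of roughly 0.7 kb, encoding a constitutively fluorescent red protein derived from Entacmaea quadricolor. As the name indicates, the gene is flanked by BsaI sites, so this Type IIS enzyme can release it as a defined fragment for directional, one-pot ligation into a recipient vector. The BsaI sites themselves are not annotated in the feature table. The catalogue lists no promoter for the insert. This fits the feature map, where the backbone's lac promoter, lac operator and CAP binding site lie downstream of TagRFP and point the opposite way, so they would not produce sense transcripts of the gene. Red fluorescence would therefore be expected mainly after the part is assembled into an expression context, giving a simple visual readout of assembly success when evaluating Golden Gate protocols, which is the depositor's stated purpose.

The sizes in the record disagree. The catalogue gives a total of 2,730 bp, while the sequenced record that was annotated is 3,293 nt, closer to the sum of the listed backbone and insert sizes.
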