Addgene plasmid #170771: BsaI-tagRFP-BsaI-pUC-kan
Purpose: test plasmid for Golden Gate assembly, encodes fluorescent red protein
Depositing lab: Ichiro Matsumura. Depositing organization: Emory University. Publication: Golden Gate assembly of BioBrick-compliant parts using Type II restriction endonucleases. Matsumura I. Biotechniques. 2022 May;72(5):185-193. doi: 10.2144/btn-2021-0083. Epub 2022 Mar 8. PubMed 35255734.
Backbone
  Vector backbone: pUC
  Backbone manufacturer: GenScript
  Backbone size w/o insert (bp): 2579
  Total vector size (bp): 2730
Growth in bacteria
  Bacterial resistance: Kanamycin, 50 μg/mL
  Growth temperature: 37°C
  Growth strain: DH5alpha
  Copy number: High Copy
Gene/Insert
  Gene/Insert name: tagRFP
  Species: Synthetic
  Insert size (bp): 695
  Promoter: none
  Cloning method: Unknown
  Sequencing primers: 5′ part sequenced by manufacturer (GenScript); 3′ part sequenced by manufacturer (GenScript)
Resource information
  A portion of this plasmid was derived from a plasmid made by: The tagRFP gene was synthesized, cloned and sequenced by GenScript.
Terms and licenses: Academic/Nonprofit Terms; Industry Terms: Not Available to Industry
Depositor comments: This plasmid was designed to test Golden Gate assembly protocols
How to cite: BsaI-tagRFP-BsaI-pUC-kan was a gift from Ichiro Matsumura (Addgene plasmid # 170771 ; http://n2t.net/addgene:170771 ; RRID:Addgene_170771)
